Addgene plasmid #231371: pcDNA3.3_3xFLAG_SUMO_Eu1_HsAGO2(D669A)
Purpose: Express catalytically dead mutant human AGO2 with N-terminal 3xFLAG-SUMO_Eu1 tag in mammalian cells
Depositing lab: David Bartel. Depositing organization: Whitehead Institute for Biomedical Research. Publication: The structural basis for RNA slicing by human Argonaute2. Mohamed AA, Wang PY, Bartel DP, Vos SM. Cell Rep. 2025 Jan 28;44(1):115166. doi: 10.1016/j.celrep.2024.115166. Epub 2024 Dec 31. PubMed 39932188.
Backbone
  Vector backbone: pcDNA3.3
  Backbone size w/o insert (bp): 5413
  Vector type: Mammalian Expression
  Selectable markers: Neomycin (select with G418)
Growth in bacteria
  Bacterial resistance: Ampicillin, 100 μg/mL
  Growth temperature: 37°C
  Growth strain: DH5alpha
  Copy number: High Copy
Gene/Insert
  Gene/Insert name: Human Argonaute2 (alt name: AGO2)
  Species: H. sapiens (human), Synthetic
  Insert size (bp): 2958
  Mutation: D669A
  Entrez Gene: AGO2 (a.k.a. CASC7, EIF2C2, LESKRES, LINC00980, PPD, Q10)
  Promoter: CMV
  Tag / fusion protein: 3xFLAG-SUMO_Eu1 (N terminal on insert)
  Cloning method: Restriction Enzyme; 5′ cloning site NheI (not destroyed); 3′ cloning site BamHI (not destroyed)
  Sequencing primers: 5′ CMV Forward; 3′ TK-pA-R
Terms and licenses: Academic/Nonprofit Terms; Industry Terms: Not Available to Industry
Depositor comments: With engineered orthogonal SUMO_Eu1 (Vera Rodriguez et al., JCB 2019) in N-terminal tag. Please visit https://doi.org/10.1101/2024.08.19.608718 for bioRxiv preprint.
How to cite: pcDNA3.3_3xFLAG_SUMO_Eu1_HsAGO2(D669A) was a gift from David Bartel (Addgene plasmid # 231371 ; http://n2t.net/addgene:231371 ; RRID:Addgene_231371)
