[The description below was written by a language model from this plasmid's Addgene catalogue record and pLannotate feature annotations shown in this document.]
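Description:
pcDNA3.3_3xFLAG_SUMO_Eu1_HsAGO2(D669A) is a mammalian expression plasmid built on the pcDNA3.3 backbone, about 8.4 kb in the full sequenced record. In E. coli it is maintained at high copy through a ColE1/pUC-type origin and selected with ampicillin via the β-lactamase gene. An f1 origin and remnants of lac regulatory sequence are also present as backbone elements. For mammalian cells, an SV40 enhancer/early promoter drives the neomycin phosphotransferase gene with an SV40 polyadenylation signal, allowing G418 selection of stable transfectants.

The expression cassette uses the human cytomegalovirus immediate-early enhancer and promoter to drive a single fusion open reading frame, terminated by the HSV thymidine kinase poly(A) signal. The frame begins with a 3xFLAG epitope, followed by a SUMO domain and then human Argonaute2 (AGO2), cloned between NheI and BamHI sites. The automated annotation labels the SUMO segment as a fragment resembling rice SUMO1, but the depositor identifies it as SUMO_Eu1, an engineered orthogonal SUMO variant. Such variants are designed to resist endogenous eukaryotic SUMO proteases, so that the tag survives expression in mammalian cells and can later be removed by a cognate engineered protease. Together with the FLAG epitopes, this arrangement lends itself to affinity capture followed by release of AGO2 by specific cleavage.

The AGO2 sequence carries the D669A substitution, which the record describes as catalytically dead. The mutant is therefore expected to lack target RNA slicing activity. The associated publication concerns the structural basis of RNA slicing by human AGO2, consistent with use of this construct to produce slicing-deficient protein from mammalian cells for biochemical or structural studies.
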