Features (pLannotate 1.2.2; 20 found; start..end, strand, type, name):
     50..429     +  enhancer       CMV enhancer: human cytomegalovirus immediate early enhancer
    430..633     +  promoter       CMV promoter: human cytomegalovirus (CMV) immediate early promoter
    751..816     +  CDS            3xFLAG: three tandem FLAG® epitope tags, followed by an enterokinase cleavage site
    865..1122    +  CDS            SUMO1 (fragment): SUMO1_ORYSJ - Also known as SMT3, SUM1. Experimental evidence at protein level: Swiss-Prot protein existence level 1. Ubiquitin-like protein which can be covalently attached to target lysines as a monomer. Does not seem to be involved in protein degradation and may function as an antagonist of ubiquitin in the degradation process (By similarity). From Oryza sativa subsp. japonica (Rice).
   1129..3702    +  CDS            AGO2 (sequence partly withheld): AGO2_HUMAN - Also known as EIF2C2. Experimental evidence at protein level: Swiss-Prot protein existence level 1. Required for RNA-mediated gene silencing (RNAi) by the RNA- induced silencing complex (RISC). The 'minimal RISC' appears to include AGO2 bound to a short guide RNA such as a microRNA (miRNA) or short interfering RNA (siRNA). These guide RNAs direct RISC to complementary mRNAs that are targets for RISC-mediated gene silencing. The precise mechanism of gene silencing depends on the degree of complementarity between the miRNA or siRNA and its target. Binding of RISC to a perfectly comp
   3801..3849    +  polyA_signal   HSV TK poly(A) signal: herpes simplex virus thymidine kinase polyadenylation signal (Cole and Stacy, 1985)
   3940..3956    -  polyA_signal   bGH poly(A) signal (fragment): bovine growth hormone polyadenylation signal
   4051..4479    +  rep_origin     f1 ori (sequence partly withheld): f1 bacteriophage origin of replication; arrow indicates direction of (+) strand synthesis
   4493..4822    +  promoter       SV40 promoter: SV40 enhancer and early promoter
   4889..5680    +  CDS            neo: KKA2_KLEPN - Also known as kan, nptII. Experimental evidence at protein level: Swiss-Prot protein existence level 1. Resistance to kanamycin, neomycin, paromomycin, ribostamycin, butirosin and gentamicin B. From Klebsiella pneumoniae.
   5706..5864    +  CDS            ble (fragment): BLE_KLEPN - Experimental evidence at protein level: Swiss-Prot protein existence level 1. Binding protein with a strong affinity to the bleomycin family of antibiotics. Binds to CL990; an antimitotic-antibiotic compound. From Klebsiella pneumoniae.
   5859..5980    +  polyA_signal   SV40 poly(A) signal: SV40 polyadenylation signal
   6053..6069    -  protein_bind   lac operator: The lac repressor binds to the lac operator to inhibit transcription in E. coli. This inhibition can be relieved by adding lactose or isopropyl-β-D-thiogalactopyranoside (IPTG). lac repressor encoded by lacI
   6077..6107    -  promoter       lac promoter: promoter for the E. coli lac operon
   6122..6143    -  protein_bind   CAP binding site: CAP binding activates transcription in the presence of cAMP. E. coli catabolite activator protein
   6156..6248    -  CDS            lacI (fragment): lac repressor; lacI; The lac repressor binds to the lac operator to inhibit transcription in E. coli. This inhibition can be relieved by adding lactose or isopropyl-β-D-thiogalactopyranoside (IPTG).
   6431..7019    -  rep_origin     ori: high-copy-number ColE1/pMB1/pBR322/pUC origin of replication
   7190..8050    -  CDS            AmpR: β-lactamase; bla; confers resistance to ampicillin, carbenicillin, and related antibiotics
   8051..8155    -  promoter       AmpR promoter: bla
   8214..8266    -  misc_feature   bom (fragment): basis of mobility region from pBR322
>Addgene plasmid #231371 | pcDNA3.3_3xFLAG_SUMO_Eu1_HsAGO2(D669A) | addgene full sequence | sequence record 457960 | Addgene NGS Result
GTTAGGCGTTTTGCGCTGCTTCGCGATGTACGGGCCAGATATACGCGTTGACATTGATTATTGACTAGTT
ATTAATAGTAATCAATTACGGGGTCATTAGTTCATAGCCCATATATGGAGTTCCGCGTTACATAACTTAC
GGTAAATGGCCCGCCTGGCTGACCGCCCAACGACCCCCGCCCATTGACGTCAATAATGACGTATGTTCCC
ATAGTAACGCCAATAGGGACTTTCCATTGACGTCAATGGGTGGAGTATTTACGGTAAACTGCCCACTTGG
CAGTACATCAAGTGTATCATATGCCAAGTACGCCCCCTATTGACGTCAATGACGGTAAATGGCCCGCCTG
GCATTATGCCCAGTACATGACCTTATGGGACTTTCCTACTTGGCAGTACATCTACGTATTAGTCATCGCT
ATTACCATGGTGATGCGGTTTTGGCAGTACATCAATGGGCGTGGATAGCGGTTTGACTCACGGGGATTTC
CAAGTCTCCACCCCATTGACGTCAATGGGAGTTTGTTTTGGCACCAAAATCAACGGGACTTTCCAAAATG
TCGTAACAACTCCGCCCCATTGACGCAAATGGGCGGTAGGCGTGTACGGTGGGAGGTCTATATAAGCAGA
GCTCGTTTAGTGAACCGTCAGATCGCCTGGAGACGCCATCCACGCTGTTTTGACCTCCATAGAAGACACC
GGGACCGATCCAGCCTCCGGACTCTAGAGGATCGAACCCTTGCCACCATGGACTACAAAGACCATGACGG
TGATTATAAAGATCATGATATCGATTACAAGGATGACGATGACAAGCTTGGTGGTGCTAGCGGATCTGCT
GCGGGTGGCGAAGAAGATAAGAAACCGGCAGGTGGCGAAGGTGGCGGTGCCCATATCAACCTGAAAGTGA
AAGGTCAAGACGGCAACGAAGTCTTTTTCCGCATCAAACGTTCTACCCAGCTGAAAAAGCTGATGAACGC
ATACTGTGACCGTCAGTCTGTAGACATGAAGGCAATTGCTTTCCTCTTTAAGGGTCGTCGCCTACGTGCG
GAAAGGACCCCGGATGAACTGGAAATGGAAGATGGCGACGAAATCGACGCAATGCTGCACCAGACTGGAG
GCGGATCCTACTCGGGAGCCGGCCCCGCACTTGCACCTCCTGCGCCGCCGCCCCCCATCCAAGGATATGC
CTTCAAGCCTCCACCTAGACCCGACTTTGGGACCTCCGGGAGAACAATCAAATTACAGGCCAATTTCTTC
GAAATGGACATCCCCAAAATTGACATCTATCATTATGAATTGGATATCAAGCCAGAGAAGTGCCCGAGGA
GAGTTAACAGGGAAATCGTGGAACACATGGTCCAGCACTTTAAAACACAGATCTTTGGGGATCGGAAGCC
CGTGTTTGACGGCAGGAAGAATCTATACACAGCCATGCCCCTTCCGATTGGGAGGGACAAGGTGGAGCTG
GAGGTCACGCTGCCAGGAGAAGGCAAGGATCGCATCTTCAAGGTGTCCATCAAGTGGGTGTCCTGCGTGA
GCTTGCAGGCGTTACACGATGCACTTTCAGGGCGGCTGCCTAGCGTCCCTTTTGAGACGATCCAGGCCCT
GGACGTGGTCATGAGGCACTTGCCATCCATGAGGTACACCCCCGTGGGCCGCTCCTTCTTCACCGCGTCC
GAAGGCTGCTCTAACCCTCTTGGCGGGGGCCGAGAAGTGTGGTTTGGCTTCCATCAGTCCGTCCGGCCTT
CTCTCTGGAAAATGATGCTGAATATTGATGTGTCAGCAACAGCGTTTTACAAGGCACAGCCAGTAATCGA
GTTTGTTTGTGAAGTTTTGGATTTTAAAAGTATTGAAGAACAACAAAAACCTCTGACAGATTCCCAAAGG
GTAAAGTTTACCAAAGAAATTAAAGGTCTAAAGGTGGAGATAACGCACTGTGGGCAGATGAAGAGGAAGT
ACCGCGTCTGCAATGTGACCCGGCGGCCCGCCAGTCACCAAACATTCCCGCTGCAGCAGGAGAGCGGGCA
GACGGTGGAGTGCACGGTGGCCCAGTATTTCAAGGACAGGCACAAGCTTGTTCTGCGCTACCCCCACCTC
CCATGTTTACAAGTCGGACAGGAGCAGAAACACACCTACCTTCCCCTGGAGGTCTGTAACATTGTGGCAG
GACAAAGATGTATTAAAAAATTAACGGACAATCAGACCTCAACCATGATCAGAGCAACTGCTAGGTCGGC
GCCCGATCGGCAAGAAGAGATTAGCAAATTGATGCGAAGTGCAAGTTTCAACACAGATCCATACGTCCGT
GAATTTGGAATCATGGTCAAAGATGAGATGACAGACGTGACTGGGCGGGTGCTGCAGCCGCCCTCCATCC
TCTACGGGGGCAGGAATAAAGCTATTGCGACCCCTGTCCAGGGCGTCTGGGACATGCGGAAC
[405 nt withheld, positions 2443-2847]
AACAACATCCTGCTGCCCCAGGGCAGGCCGCCGGTGTTCCAGCAGCCCGTCATCTTTCTGGGAGCAGACG
TCACTCACCCCCCCGCCGGGGATGGGAAGAAGCCCTCCATTGCCGCCGTGGTGGGCAGCATGGACGCCCA
CCCCAATCGCTACTGCGCCACCGTGCGCGTGCAGCAGCACCGGCAGGAGATCATACAAGACCTGGCCGCC
ATGGTCCGCGAGCTCCTCATCCAGTTCTACAAGTCCACGCGCTTCAAGCCCACCCGCATCATCTTCTACC
GCGCCGGTGTCTCTGAAGGCCAGTTCCAGCAGGTTCTCCACCACGAGTTGCTGGCCATCCGTGAGGCCTG
TATCAAGCTAGAAAAAGACTACCAGCCCGGGATCACCTTCATCGTGGTGCAGAAGAGGCACCACACCCGG
CTCTTCTGCACTGACAAGAACGAGCGGGTTGGGAAAAGTGGAAACATTCCAGCAGGCACGACTGTGGACA
CGAAAATCACCCACCCCACCGAGTTCGACTTCTACCTGTGTAGTCACGCTGGCATCCAGGGGACAAGCAG
GCCTTCGCACTATCACGTCCTCTGGGACGACAATCGTTTCTCCTCTGATGAGCTGCAGATCCTAACCTAC
CAGCTGTGTCACACCTACGTGCGCTGCACACGCTCCGTGTCCATCCCAGCGCCAGCATACTACGCTCACC
TGGTGGCCTTCCGGGCCAGGTACCACCTGGTGGATAAGGAACATGACAGTGCTGAAGGAAGCCATACCTC
TGGGCAGAGTAACGGGCGAGACCACCAAGCACTGGCCAAGGCGGTCCAGGTTCACCAAGACACTCTGCGC
ACCATGTACTTTGCTTGAAAGGGTTCGATCCCTACCGGTTAGTAATGAGTTTAAACGGGGGAGGCTAACT
GAAACACGGAAGGAGACAATACCGGAAGGAACCCGCGCTATGACGGCAATAAAAAGACAGAATAAAACGC
ACGGGTGTTGGGTCGTTTGTTCATAAACGCGGGGTTCGGTCCCAGGGCTGGCACTCTGTCGATACCCCAC
CGAGACCCCATTGGGGCCAATACGCCCGCGTTTCTTCCTTTTCCCCACCCCACCCCCCAAGTTCGGGTGA
AGGCCCAGGGCTCGCAGCCAACGTCGGGGCGGCAGGCCCTGCCATAGCAGATCTGCGCAGCTGGGGCTCT
AGGGGGTATCCCC
[124 nt withheld, positions 4051-4174]
C
[91 nt withheld, positions 4176-4266]
A
[49 nt withheld, positions 4268-4316]
CCTTTGACGTTGGAGTCCACGTTCTTT
[37 nt withheld, positions 4344-4380]
ACCCTATCTCGGTCTATTCTTTTGATTTATAAGGGATTTTGCCGATTTCGGCCTATTGGTTAAAAAATGA
GCTGATTTAACAAAAATTTAACGCGAATTAATTCTGTGGAATGTGTGTCAGTTAGGGTGTGGAAAGTCCC
CAGGCTCCCCAGCAGGCAGAAGTATGCAAAGCATGCATCTCAATTAGTCAGCAACCAGGTGTGGAAAGTC
CCCAGGCTCCCCAGCAGGCAGAAGTATGCAAAGCATGCATCTCAATTAGTCAGCAACCATAGTCCCGCCC
CTAACTCCGCCCATCCCGCCCCTAACTCCGCCCAGTTCCGCCCATTCTCCGCCCCATGGCTGACTAATTT
TTTTTATTTATGCAGAGGCCGAGGCCGCCTCTGCCTCTGAGCTATTCCAGAAGTAGTGAGGAGGCTTTTT
TGGAGGCCTAGGCTTTTGCAAAAAGCTCCCGGGAGCTTGTATATCCATTTTCGGATCTGATCAAGAGACA
GGATGAGGATCGTTTCGCATGATTGAACAAGATGGATTGCACGCAGGTTCTCCGGCCGCTTGGGTGGAGA
GGCTATTCGGCTATGACTGGGCACAACAGACAATCGGCTGCTCTGATGCCGCCGTGTTCCGGCTGTCAGC
GCAGGGGCGCCCGGTTCTTTTTGTCAAGACCGACCTGTCCGGTGCCCTGAATGAACTGCAGGACGAGGCA
GCGCGGCTATCGTGGCTGGCCACGACGGGCGTTCCTTGCGCAGCTGTGCTCGACGTTGTCACTGAAGCGG
GAAGGGACTGGCTGCTATTGGGCGAAGTGCCGGGGCAGGATCTCCTGTCATCTCACCTTGCTCCTGCCGA
GAAAGTATCCATCATGGCTGATGCAATGCGGCGGCTGCATACGCTTGATCCGGCTACCTGCCCATTCGAC
CACCAAGCGAAACATCGCATCGAGCGAGCACGTACTCGGATGGAAGCCGGTCTTGTCGATCAGGATGATC
TGGACGAAGAGCATCAGGGGCTCGCGCCAGCCGAACTGTTCGCCAGGCTCAAGGCGCGCATGCCCGACGG
CGAGGATCTCGTCGTGACCCATGGCGATGCCTGCTTGCCGAATATCATGGTGGAAAATGGCCGCTTTTCT
GGATTCATCGACTGTGGCCGGCTGGGTGTGGCGGACCGCTATCAGGACATAGCGTTGGCTACCCGTGATA
TTGCTGAAGAGCTTGGCGGCGAATGGGCTGACCGCTTCCTCGTGCTTTACGGTATCGCCGCTCCCGATTC
GCAGCGCATCGCCTTCTATCGCCTTCTTGACGAGTTCTTCTGAGCGGGACTCTGGGGTTCGCGAAATGAC
CGACCAAGCGACGCCCAACCTGCCATCACGAGATTTCGATTCCACCGCCGCCTTCTATGAAAGGTTGGGC
TTCGGAATCGTTTTCCGGGACGCCGGCTGGATGATCCTCCAGCGCGGGGATCTCATGCTGGAGTTCTTCG
CCCACCCCAACTTGTTTATTGCAGCTTATAATGGTTACAAATAAAGCAATAGCATCACAAATTTCACAAA
TAAAGCATTTTTTTCACTGCATTCTAGTTGTGGTTTGTCCAAACTCATCAATGTATCTTATCATGTCTGT
ATACCGTCGACCTCTAGCTAGAGCTTGGCGTAATCATGGTCATAGCTGTTTCCTGTGTGAAATTGTTATC
CGCTCACAATTCCACACAACATACGAGCCGGAAGCATAAAGTGTAAAGCCTGGGGTGCCTAATGAGTGAG
CTAACTCACATTAATTGCGTTGCGCTCACTGCCCGCTTTCCAGTCGGGAAACCTGTCGTGCCAGCTGCAT
TAATGAATCGGCCAACGCGCGGGGAGAGGCGGTTTGCGTATTGGGCGCTCTTCCGCTTCCTCGCTCACTG
ACTCGCTGCGCTCGGTCGTTCGGCTGCGGCGAGCGGTATCAGCTCACTCAAAGGCGGTAATACGGTTATC
CACAGAATCAGGGGATAACGCAGGAAAGAACATGTGAGCAAAAGGCCAGCAAAAGGCCAGGAACCGTAAA
AAGGCCGCGTTGCTGGCGTTTTTCCATAGGCTCCGCCCCCCTGACGAGCATCACAAAAATCGACGCTCAA
GTCAGAGGTGGCGAAACCCGACAGGACTATAAAGATACCAGGCGTTTCCCCCTGGAAGCTCCCTCGTGCG
CTCTCCTGTTCCGACCCTGCCGCTTACCGGATACCTGTCCGCCTTTCTCCCTTCGGGAAGCGTGGCGCTT
TCTCATAGCTCACGCTGTAGGTATCTCAGTTCGGTGTAGGTCGTTCGCTCCAAGCTGGGCTGTGTGCACG
AACCCCCCGTTCAGCCCGACCGCTGCGCCTTATCCGGTAACTATCGTCTTGAGTCCAACCCGGTAAGACA
CGACTTATCGCCACTGGCAGCAGCCACTGGTAACAGGATTAGCAGAGCGAGGTATGTAGGCGGTGCTACA
GAGTTCTTGAAGTGGTGGCCTAACTACGGCTACACTAGAAGAACAGTATTTGGTATCTGCGCTCTGCTGA
AGCCAGTTACCTTCGGAAAAAGAGTTGGTAGCTCTTGATCCGGCAAACAAACCACCGCTGGTAGCGGTGG
TTTTTTTGTTTGCAAGCAGCAGATTACGCGCAGAAAAAAAGGATCTCAAGAAGATCCTTTGATCTTTTCT
ACGGGGTCTGACGCTCAGTGGAACGAAAACTCACGTTAAGGGATTTTGGTCATGAGATTATCAAAAAGGA
TCTTCACCTAGATCCTTTTAAATTAAAAATGAAGTTTTAAATCAATCTAAAGTATATATGAGTAAACTTG
GTCTGACAGTTACCAATGCTTAATCAGTGAGGCACCTATCTCAGCGATCTGTCTATTTCGTTCATCCATA
GTTGCCTGACTCCCCGTCGTGTAGATAACTACGATACGGGAGGGCTTACCATCTGGCCCCAGTGCTGCAA
TGATACCGCGAGACCCACGCTCACCGGCTCCAGATTTATCAGCAATAAACCAGCCAGCCGGAAGGGCCGA
GCGCAGAAGTGGTCCTGCAACTTTATCCGCCTCCATCCAGTCTATTAATTGTTGCCGGGAAGCTAGAGTA
AGTAGTTCGCCAGTTAATAGTTTGCGCAACGTTGTTGCCATTGCTACAGGCATCGTGGTGTCACGCTCGT
CGTTTGGTATGGCTTCATTCAGCTCCGGTTCCCAACGATCAAGGCGAGTTACATGATCCCCCATGTTGTG
CAAAAAAGCGGTTAGCTCCTTCGGTCCTCCGATCGTTGTCAGAAGTAAGTTGGCCGCAGTGTTATCACTC
ATGGTTATGGCAGCACTGCATAATTCTCTTACTGTCATGCCATCCGTAAGATGCTTTTCTGTGACTGGTG
AGTACTCAACCAAGTCATTCTGAGAATAGTGTATGCGGCGACCGAGTTGCTCTTGCCCGGCGTCAATACG
GGATAATACCGCGCCACATAGCAGAACTTTAAAAGTGCTCATCATTGGAAAACGTTCTTCGGGGCGAAAA
CTCTCAAGGATCTTACCGCTGTTGAGATCCAGTTCGATGTAACCCACTCGTGCACCCAACTGATCTTCAG
CATCTTTTACTTTCACCAGCGTTTCTGGGTGAGCAAAAACAGGAAGGCAAAATGCCGCAAAAAAGGGAAT
AAGGGCGACACGGAAATGTTGAATACTCATACTCTTCCTTTTTCAATATTATTGAAGCATTTATCAGGGT
TATTGTCTCATGAGCGGATACATATTTGAATGTATTTAGAAAAATAAACAAATAGGGGTTCCGCGCACAT
TTCCCCGAAAAGTGCCACCTGACGTCGACGGATCGGGAGATCTCCCGATCCCCTATGGTGCACTCTCAGT
ACAATCTGCTCTGATGCCGCATAGTTAAGCCAGTATCTGCTCCCTGCTTGTGTGTTGGAGGTCGCTGAGT
AGTGCGCGAGCAAAATTTAAGCTACAACAAGGCAAGGCTTGACCGACAATTGCATGAAGAATCTGCTTAG
G
